Addgene plasmid #195727: pUC57-mini v2-HF24_F13
Purpose: This plasmid carries a fragment from a 24-fragment lacI/lacZ cassette split that was designed as a Golden Gate assembly with high fidelity.
Depositing lab: Eric Cantor. Depositing organization: New England Biolabs. Publication: Comprehensive Profiling of Four Base Overhang Ligation Fidelity by T4 DNA Ligase and Application to DNA Assembly. Potapov V, Ong JL, Kucera RB, Langhorst BW, Bilotti K, Pryor JM, Cantor EJ, Canton B, Knight TF, Evans TC Jr, Lohman GJS. ACS Synth Biol. 2018 Nov 16;7(11):2665-2674. doi: 10.1021/acssynbio.8b00333. Epub 2018 Oct 29. PubMed 30335370.
Backbone
  Vector backbone: pUC57-mini
  Vector type: Synthetic Biology
Growth in bacteria
  Bacterial resistance: Ampicillin, 100 μg/mL
  Growth temperature: 37°C
  Growth strain: DH5alpha
  Copy number: High Copy
Gene/Insert
  Gene/Insert name: Fragment#13 of 24 fragment splits in lacI/lacZ cassette
  Species: E.coli
  Cloning method: Restriction Enzyme; 5′ cloning site Unknown (unknown if destroyed)
Terms and licenses: Academic/Nonprofit Terms; Industry Terms: Not Available to Industry
How to cite: pUC57-mini v2-HF24_F13 was a gift from Eric Cantor (Addgene plasmid # 195727 ; http://n2t.net/addgene:195727 ; RRID:Addgene_195727)
