[The description below was written by a language model from this plasmid's Addgene catalogue record and pLannotate feature annotations shown in this document.]
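Description:
pUC57-mini v2-HF24_F13 is a small (about 2.1 kb) bacterial cloning plasmid built on the pUC57-mini backbone and classed as a synthetic biology part carrier. It is maintained in E. coli at high copy through a ColE1/pMB1/pUC-type origin of replication and selected with ampicillin, resistance being supplied by the β-lactamase gene (AmpR) under its native bla promoter. Apart from these propagation elements, the only annotated feature is a roughly 290 bp segment of the E. coli lacZ coding sequence (β-galactosidase), which corresponds to the insert.

That insert is fragment 13 of a lacI/lacZ cassette that was divided into 24 pieces as a test system for Golden Gate assembly. According to the record, the split was designed for high fidelity; in this kind of design the four-base overhangs joining neighbouring fragments are chosen to minimise mis-ligation by T4 DNA ligase. In Golden Gate cloning, a Type IIS restriction enzyme releases each fragment from its carrier plasmid with unique overhangs, so that all parts ligate in a defined order in a single reaction. The specific enzyme, the flanking sites and the overhang sequences are not stated in the record, and the cloning sites are listed as unknown.

On its own, the plasmid carries no promoter for the lacZ fragment and is not an expression construct. It is meant to be used with the other 23 fragment plasmids of the set to rebuild the complete lacI/lacZ cassette. Restoration of functional β-galactosidase would typically allow a colorimetric readout of correct assembly, making the set useful for benchmarking the efficiency and accuracy of multi-fragment assembly.
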