Features (pLannotate 1.2.2; 4 found; start..end, strand, type, name):
     16..306     -  CDS            lacZ (fragment): β-galactosidase; lacZ
    385..973     -  rep_origin     ori: high-copy-number ColE1/pMB1/pBR322/pUC origin of replication
   1144..2004    -  CDS            AmpR: β-lactamase; bla; confers resistance to ampicillin, carbenicillin, and related antibiotics
   2005..2109    -  promoter       AmpR promoter: bla
>Addgene plasmid #195727 | pUC57-mini v2-HF24_F13 | addgene full sequence | sequence record 385601 | Addgene NGS Result
CCAATGATGGTCTCGAGTACAGCGCGGCTGAAATCATCATTAAAGCGAGTGGCAACATGGAAATCGCTGA
TTTGTGTAGTCGGTTTATGCAGCAACGAGACGTCACGGAAAATGCCGCTCATCCGCCACATATCCTGATC
TTCCAGATAACTGCCGTCACTCCAGCGCAGCACCATCACCGCGAGGCGGTTTTCTCCGGCGCGTAAAAAT
GCGCTCAGGTCAAATTCAGACGGCAAACGACTGTCCTGGCCGTAACCGACCCAGCGCCCGTTGCACCACA
GATGAAACGCCGAGTTAACGCCATCACGAGACCATCGGAAAGAACATGTGAGCAAAAGGCCAGCAAAAGG
CCAGGAACCGTAAAAAGGCCGCGTTGCTGGCGTTTTTCCATAGGCTCCGCCCCCCTGACGAGCATCACAA
AAATCGACGCTCAAGTCAGAGGTGGCGAAACCCGACAGGACTATAAAGATACCAGGCGTTTCCCCCTGGA
AGCTCCCTCGTGCGCTCTCCTGTTCCGACCCTGCCGCTTACCGGATACCTGTCCGCCTTTCTCCCTTCGG
GAAGCGTGGCGCTTTCTCATAGCTCACGCTGTAGGTATCTCAGTTCGGTGTAGGTCGTTCGCTCCAAGCT
GGGCTGTGTGCACGAACCCCCCGTTCAGCCCGACCGCTGCGCCTTATCCGGTAACTATCGTCTTGAGTCC
AACCCGGTAAGACACGACTTATCGCCACTGGCAGCAGCCACTGGTAACAGGATTAGCAGAGCGAGGTATG
TAGGCGGTGCTACAGAGTTCTTGAAGTGGTGGCCTAACTACGGCTACACTAGAAGAACAGTATTTGGTAT
CTGCGCTCTGCTGAAGCCAGTTACCTTCGGAAAAAGAGTTGGTAGCTCTTGATCCGGCAAACAAACCACC
GCTGGTAGCGGTGGTTTTTTTGTTTGCAAGCAGCAGATTACGCGCAGAAAAAAAGGATCTCAAGAAGATC
CTTTGATCTTTTCTACGGGGTCTGACGCTCAGTGGAACGAAAACTCACGTTAAGGGATTTTGGTCATGAG
ATTATCAAAAAGGATCTTCACCTAGATCCTTTTAAATTAAAAATGAAGTTTTAAATCAATCTAAAGTATA
TATGAGTAAACTTGGTCTGACAGTTACCAATGCTTAATCAGTGAGGCACCTATCTCAGCGATCTGTCTAT
TTCGTTCATCCATAGTTGCCTGACTCCCCGTCGTGTAGATAACTACGATACGGGAGGGCTTACCATCTGG
CCCCAGTGCTGCAATGATACCGCGAGATCCACGCTCACCGGCTCCAGATTTATCAGCAATAAACCAGCCA
GCCGGAAGGGCCGAGCGCAGAAGTGGTCCTGCAACTTTATCCGCCTCCATCCAGTCTATTAATTGTTGCC
GGGAAGCTAGAGTAAGTAGTTCGCCAGTTAATAGTTTGCGCAACGTTGTTGCCATTGCTACAGGCATCGT
GGTGTCACGCTCGTCGTTTGGTATGGCTTCATTCAGCTCCGGTTCCCAACGATCAAGGCGAGTTACATGA
TCCCCCATGTTGTGCAAAAAAGCGGTTAGCTCCTTCGGTCCTCCGATCGTTGTCAGAAGTAAGTTGGCCG
CAGTGTTATCACTCATGGTTATGGCAGCACTGCATAATTCTCTTACTGTCATGCCATCCGTAAGATGCTT
TTCTGTGACTGGTGAGTACTCAACCAAGTCATTCTGAGAATAGTGTATGCGGCGACCGAGTTGCTCTTGC
CCGGCGTCAATACGGGATAATACCGCGCCACATAGCAGAACTTTAAAAGTGCTCATCATTGGAAAACGTT
CTTCGGGGCGAAAACTCTCAAGGATCTTACCGCTGTTGAGATCCAGTTCGATGTAACCCACTCGTGCACC
CAACTGATCTTCAGCATCTTTTACTTTCACCAGCGTTTCTGGGTGAGCAAAAACAGGAAGGCAAAATGCC
GCAAAAAAGGGAATAAGGGCGACACGGAAATGTTGAATACTCATACTCTTCCTTTTTCAATATTATTGAA
GCATTTATCAGGGTTATTGTCTCATGAGCGGATACATATTTGAATGTATTTAGAAAAATAAACAAATAGG
GGTTCCGCGCACATTTCCCCGAAAAGTGCCACCTGACGTC
